>Addgene plasmid #31074 | pIRESneo-mTOR-RR/KI | addgene partial sequence | sequence record 35345 | 31074 with CMV-F
GCATAGCGACTCTCTGGCTACTGAGAACCCACTGCTTACTGGCTTATCGAAATTAATACGACTCACTATA
GGGAGACCCAAGCTTGGTACCGAGCTCGGATCGATATCTGCGGCCGCCATGGATTATAAAGATGATGATG
ATATGCTTGGAACCGGACCTGCCGCCGCCACCACCGCTGCCACCACATCTAGCAATGTGAGCGTCCTGCA
GCAGTTTGCCAGTGGCCTAAAGAGCCGGAATGAGGAAACCAGGGCCAAAGCCGCCAAGGAGCTCCAGCAC
TATGTCACCATGGAACTCCGAGAGATGAGTCAAGAGGAGTCTACTCGCTTCTATGACCAACTGAACCATC
ACATTTTTGAATTGGTTTCCAGCTCAGATGCCAATGAGAGGAAAGGTGGCATCTTGGCCATAGCTAGCCT
CATAGGAGTGGAAGGTGGGAATGCCACCCGAATTGGCAGATTTGCCAACTATCTTCGGAACCTCCTCCCC
TCCAATGACCCAGTTGTCATGGAAATGGCATCCAAGGCCATTGGCCGTCTTGCCATGGCAGGGGACACTT
TTACCGCTGAGTACGTGGAATTTGAGGTGAAGCGAGCCCTGGAATGGCTGGGTGCTGACCGCAATGAGGG
CCGGAGACATGCAGCTGTCCTGGTTCTCCGTGAGCTGGCCATCAGCGTCCCTACCTTCTTCTTCCAGCAA
GTGCAACCCTTCTTTGACAACATTTTTGTGGCCGTGTGGGACCCCAAACAGGCCATCCGTGAGGGAGCTG
TAGCCGCCCTTCGTGCCTGTCTGATTCTCACAACCCAGCGTGAGCCGAAGGAGATGCAGAAGCCTCAGTG
GTACAGGCACACATTTGAAGAAGCAGAGAAGGGA
