>Addgene plasmid #31074 | pIRESneo-mTOR-RR/KI | addgene partial sequence | sequence record 36788 | hmTOR-F2 5'-GCCATCCAGATTGATACCTG-3'
ATTGCAGAATTGATACGCCCAGACCCTTGGTGGGACGTCTCATTCACCAGCTTCTCACAGACATTGGTCG
GTACCACCCCCAGGCCCTCATCTACCCACTGACAGTGGCTTCTAAGTCTACCACGACAGCCCGGCACAAT
GCAGCCAACAAGATTCTGAAGAACATGTGTGAGCACAGCAACACCCTGGTCCAGCAGGCCATGATGGTGA
GCGAGGAGCTGATCCGAGTGGCCATCCTCTGGCATGAGATGTGGCATGAAGGCCTGGAAGAGGCAACTCG
TTTGTACTTTGGGGAAAGGAACGTGAAAGGCATGTTTGAGGTGCTGGAGCCCTTGCATGCTATGATGGAA
CGGGGCCCCCAGACTCTGAAGGAAACATCCTTTAATCAGGCCTATGGTCGAGATTTAATGGAGGCCCAAG
AGTGGTGCAGGAAGTACATGAAATCAGGGAATGTCAAGGACCTCACCCAAGCCTGGGACCTCTATTATCA
TGTGTTCCGACGAATCTCAAAGCAGCTGCCTCAGCTCACATCCTTAGAGCTGCAATATGTTTCCCCAAAA
CTTCTGATGTGCCGGGACCTTGAATTGGCTGTGCCAGGAACATATGACCCCAACCAGCCAATCATTCGCA
TTCAGTCCATAGCACCGTCTTTGCAAGTCATCACATCCAAGCAGAGGCCCCGGAAATTGACACTTATGGG
CAGCAACGGACATGAGTTTGTTTTCCTTCTAAAAGGCCATGAAGATCTGCGCCAGGATGAGCGTGTGATG
CAGCTCTTCGGCCTGGTTAACACCCTTCTGGCCAATGACCCAACATCTCTTCGGAAAAACCTCAGCATCC
AGAGATACGCTGTCATCCCTTTATCGACCAACTCGGGCCTCATTGGCTGG
