>Addgene plasmid #31074 | pIRESneo-mTOR-RR/KI | addgene partial sequence | sequence record 37582 | synth-int-R 5'-ggagtactcaccccaacagc-3'
GGCGGCCGTTACTAGTGGATCCGCGGCCGCCTAGACTCGAGCGGCCTGGTACCACTAGTGGATCCCCCAT
TTAACAAAGTCAAACTTTCTCACCATGGTTTCAGTTTAGTGGAAGCATTTACTAAAGTACAAAAGCCTCA
GAAAAAACGTGATGGGCACATCTGGGCCTCCAGTTACCAGAAAGGGCACCAGCCAATATAGCACTGGCAG
AGGTTTTCATGGGATGTCGCTTGTTTGATGAGCAGCTCAACTTGCGTTGGAACATCCAAAGTGTCATCAT
GAGAGAAGTCCCGACCAGTGAGCTTATCTCGAACCCTGTTAATAATCTGGATAGCTTTCTTATTTAGGGC
CTCTGGTTTCACCAAACCGTCTCCAATGAAAGAATGAATAGATTCTGGCACTGTGGTCCCCGTTTTCTTA
TGGGCTGGCTCTCCAAGTTCCACACCGTCCAAAATTTCGACTGACTGGCCAGCAGAGTAGGAATCCGTCC
TCGTTCGGGATCGCTTGTTGCCTTTGGTATTTGTGTCCATCAGCCTCCAGTTCAGCAAGGGGTCATAGAC
AAAGGCTTCCAGCACGGCCATGACACTGTCCTTGTGCTCTCGCAGCACCTCCATCACTGTGTGGCATGTG
ATTCTGTAGTTGCCATCCAGGCCTGTAACCTCCATAGCATTGGTCAACATTCTTGTTAGTCTAAATGGAA
TCTTCTCTGGAAACTTCTCTCGGGTCATAGCAACCTCAAAGCAGTCCCCAAACTCAATGTGCAGGATCTT
CCCACTCAGACGGTCCAGCATCAGGTTGGATGGGTGTCTATCTCCCAGGCCTAAAATATACCCAACCATT
GACATGACCGCTAAAGAACGGGTATAATTGGTTCTTCGGTCAAACCACACCTCGGAGC
