[The description below was written by a language model from this plasmid's Addgene catalogue record.]
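Description:
pIRESneo-mTOR-RR/KI is a mammalian expression plasmid built on the Clontech pIRESneo backbone (about 5.3 kb) and carrying a roughly 7.6 kb human mTOR (MTOR, also known as FRAP1/RAFT1) cDNA inserted at a NotI site that is retained on both sides. It is maintained in E. coli as a high-copy plasmid under ampicillin selection. In mammalian cells it confers neomycin resistance, allowing G418 selection of stable transfectants. The record does not list the promoter explicitly, but the use of a CMV forward sequencing primer fits the CMV-driven design of pIRESneo. In that design the gene of interest and the neomycin resistance gene are transcribed as a single bicistronic message, with an IRES directing translation of the marker. Because both proteins come from one transcript, cells that survive G418 are very likely to express the insert as well.

The encoded mTOR carries an N-terminal Flag tag for detection and immunoprecipitation, plus two point mutations, S2035T and D2357E. The "RR/KI" name indicates a rapamycin-resistant, kinase-inactive combination. S2035 lies in the FKBP12-rapamycin binding domain, and its substitution is generally known to prevent inhibition by rapamycin, while D2357 lies in the kinase domain and its change to glutamate is known to abolish catalytic activity. This type of construct is typically used in rapamycin-treated cells, where endogenous mTOR is inhibited, to test whether a given function needs mTOR kinase activity, usually alongside a rapamycin-resistant, kinase-active counterpart. The associated publication concerns mTOR signaling in late-stage fusion during skeletal myotube maturation. No feature table was provided, so element positions cannot be confirmed.
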