Addgene plasmid #31074: pIRESneo-mTOR-RR/KI
Depositing lab: Jie Chen. Depositing organization: University of Illinois at Urbana-Champaign. Publication: Mammalian target of rapamycin (mTOR) signaling is required for a late-stage fusion process during skeletal myotube maturation. Park IH, Chen J. J Biol Chem. 2005 Sep 9. 280(36):32009-17. 10.1074/jbc.M506120200 PubMed 16043480.
Backbone
  Vector backbone: pIRESneo
  Backbone manufacturer: Clontech
  Backbone size w/o insert (bp): 5300
  Vector type: Mammalian Expression
  Selectable markers: Neomycin (select with G418)
Growth in bacteria
  Bacterial resistance: Ampicillin, 100 μg/mL
  Growth temperature: 37°C
  Growth strain: DH5alpha
  Copy number: High Copy
Gene/Insert
  Gene/Insert name: mTOR
  Species: H. sapiens (human)
  Insert size (bp): 7600
  Mutation: S2035T D2357E
  GenBank ID: NM_004958 NM_002475
  Entrez Gene: MTOR (a.k.a. FRAP, FRAP1, FRAP2, RAFT1, RAPT1, SKS)
  Tag / fusion protein: Flag (N terminal on insert)
  Cloning method: Restriction Enzyme; 5′ cloning site NotI (not destroyed); 3′ cloning site NotI (not destroyed)
  Sequencing primers: 5′ CMV-F
Terms and licenses: Academic/Nonprofit Terms; Industry Terms: Not Available to Industry
How to cite: pIRESneo-mTOR-RR/KI was a gift from Jie Chen (Addgene plasmid # 31074 ; http://n2t.net/addgene:31074 ; RRID:Addgene_31074)
